Addgene plasmid #108942: HA-mRIN2 dRHVPS9
Purpose: Mammalian expression of mRIN2 dRHVPS9
Depositing lab: Guido Serini. Publication: The R-Ras/RIN2/Rab5 complex controls endothelial cell adhesion and morphogenesis via active integrin endocytosis and Rac signaling. Sandri C, Caccavari F, Valdembri D, Camillo C, Veltel S, Santambrogio M, Lanzetti L, Bussolino F, Ivaska J, Serini G. Cell Res. 2012 Oct;22(10):1479-501. doi: 10.1038/cr.2012.110. Epub 2012 Jul 24. PubMed 22825554.
Backbone
  Vector backbone: phCMV2
  Backbone manufacturer: Genlantis
  Backbone size w/o insert (bp): 4261
  Total vector size (bp): 5986
  Vector type: Mammalian Expression
Growth in bacteria
  Bacterial resistance: Kanamycin, 50 μg/mL
  Growth temperature: 37°C
  Growth strain: DH5alpha
  Copy number: High Copy
Gene/Insert
  Gene/Insert name: Ras and Rab interactor 2 (alt names: Rin2; RASSF4)
  Species: M. musculus (mouse)
  Insert size (bp): 1725
  Mutation: Deletion of RHVPS9 domain (aa 455-738)
  GenBank ID: 74030
  Entrez Gene: Rin2 (a.k.a. 2010003K16Rik, 4632403N06Rik, AW821980, RASSF4)
  Promoter: CMV
  Tag / fusion protein: HA (N terminal on insert)
  Cloning method: TOPO Cloning
  Sequencing primers: 5′ CMV-F
Terms and licenses: Academic/Nonprofit Terms; Industry Terms: Not Available to Industry
How to cite: HA-mRIN2 dRHVPS9 was a gift from Guido Serini (Addgene plasmid # 108942 ; http://n2t.net/addgene:108942 ; RRID:Addgene_108942)
