[The description below was written by a language model from this plasmid's Addgene catalogue record and pLannotate feature annotations shown in this document.]
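Description:
HA-mRIN2 dRHVPS9 is a mammalian expression plasmid built on the phCMV2 backbone, carrying a deletion mutant of mouse Ras and Rab interactor 2 (Rin2). It is maintained in E. coli as a high-copy plasmid through a ColE1/pUC-type origin and selected with kanamycin. The resistance gene is the Tn5 aminoglycoside phosphotransferase (NeoR/KanR), placed behind tandem bacterial (bla) and SV40 early promoters and followed by an HSV TK polyadenylation signal. This arrangement lets the same marker give kanamycin resistance in bacteria and potentially G418 resistance in transfected mammalian cells. An f1 origin is also present, which in principle permits single-stranded DNA production. Several short annotated fragments (RSF ori, ble, bGH poly(A), SV40 large T) appear to be backbone remnants rather than functional parts.

The expression cassette consists of the human CMV immediate-early enhancer and promoter, followed by a modified CMV intron A that typically improves transcript processing and expression. Next come an N-terminal HA epitope tag, the Rin2 coding sequence, and an SV40 polyadenylation signal. The insert lacks the RH and VPS9 region (amino acids 455–738). In RIN-family proteins the VPS9 domain provides guanine nucleotide exchange activity toward Rab5, so the encoded protein would be expected to lack that catalytic function while keeping the rest of the protein. The HA tag allows detection or immunoprecipitation of the mutant. The stated purpose is mammalian expression of this mutant, and the associated work concerns an R-Ras/RIN2/Rab5 complex in endothelial cell adhesion and integrin endocytosis. The sequenced record is slightly shorter (5,923 nt) than the catalogue total of 5,986 bp.
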