Features (pLannotate 1.2.2; 17 found; start..end, strand, type, name):
      6..65      +  rep_origin     RSF ori (fragment): Plasmids containing the RSF 1030 origin of replication can be propagated in E. coli cells that contain additional plasmids with compatible origins.
    133..436     +  enhancer       CMV enhancer: human cytomegalovirus immediate early enhancer
    509..526     -  promoter       CMV promoter (fragment): human cytomegalovirus (CMV) immediate early promoter
    589..640     +  promoter       CMVd2 promoter: truncated human cytomegalovirus (CMV) immediate early promoter that yields moderately reduced expression relative to the full-length promoter
    776..871     +  intron         CMV intron: modified intron A from human cytomegalovirus (CMV)
    892..918     +  CDS            3xHA (fragment): three tandem HA epitope tags
    952..2658    +  CDS            Rin2 (fragment): RIN2_MOUSE - Experimental evidence at protein level: Swiss-Prot protein existence level 1. Ras effector protein. May function as an upstream activator and/or downstream effector for RAB5B in endocytic pathway. May function as a guanine nucleotide exchange (GEF) of RAB5B, required for activating the RAB5 proteins by exchanging bound GDP for free GTP (By similarity). From Mus musculus (Mouse).
   2677..2760    +  CDS            large T antigen (fragment): large T antigen from SV40 (simian virus 40)
   2783..2904    +  polyA_signal   SV40 poly(A) signal: SV40 polyadenylation signal
   2938..3366    -  rep_origin     f1 ori (sequence partly withheld): f1 bacteriophage origin of replication; arrow indicates direction of (+) strand synthesis
   3393..3497    +  promoter       AmpR promoter: bla
   3499..3856    +  promoter       SV40 promoter: SV40 enhancer and early promoter
   3891..4685    +  CDS            NeoR/KanR: aminoglycoside phosphotransferase from Tn5; aph(3')-II (or nptII); confers resistance to neomycin, kanamycin, and G418 (Geneticin®)
   4706..4858    +  CDS            ble (fragment): BLE_KLEPN - Experimental evidence at protein level: Swiss-Prot protein existence level 1. Binding protein with a strong affinity to the bleomycin family of antibiotics. Binds to CL990; an antimitotic-antibiotic compound. From Klebsiella pneumoniae.
   4917..4964    +  polyA_signal   HSV TK poly(A) signal: herpes simplex virus thymidine kinase polyadenylation signal (Cole and Stacy, 1985)
   5055..5071    -  polyA_signal   bGH poly(A) signal (fragment): bovine growth hormone polyadenylation signal
   5293..5881    +  rep_origin     ori: high-copy-number ColE1/pMB1/pBR322/pUC origin of replication
>Addgene plasmid #108942 | HA-mRIN2 dRHVPS9 | addgene full sequence | sequence record 209239 | Addgene NGS Result
TGGCCTTTTGCTCACATGTTCTTTCCTGCGTTATCCCCTGATTCTGTGGATAACCGTATTACCGCCATGC
ATTAGTTATTAATAGTAATCAATTACGGGGTCATTAGTTCATAGCCCATATATGGAGTTCCGCGTTACAT
AACTTACGGTAAATGGCCCGCCTGGCTGACCGCCCAACGACCCCCGCCCATTGACGTCAATAATGACGTA
TGTTCCCATAGTAACGCCAATAGGGACTTTCCATTGACGTCAATGGGTGGAGTATTTACGGTAAACTGCC
CACTTGGCAGTACATCAAGTGTATCATATGCCAAGTACGCCCCCTATTGACGTCAATGACGGTAAATGGC
CCGCCTGGCATTATGCCCAGTACATGACCTTATGGGACTTTCCTACTTGGCAGTACATCTACGTATTAGT
CATCGCTATTACCATGGTGATGCGGTTTTGGCAGTACATCAATGGGCGTGGATAGCAGTTTGACTCACGG
GGATTTCCAAGTCTCCACCCCATTGACGTCAATGGGAGTTTGTTTTGGCACCAAAATCAACGGGACTTTC
CAAAATGTCGTAACAACTCCGCCCCATTGACGCAAATGGGCGGTAGGCGTGTACGGTGGGAGGTCTATAT
AAGCAGAGCTCGTTTAGTGAACCGTCAGATCGCCTGGAGACGCCATCCACGCTGTTTTGACCTCCATAGA
AGACACCGGGACCGATCCAGCCTCCGCGGCCGGGAACGGTGCATTGGAACGCGGATTCCCCGTGCCAAGA
GTGACGTAAGTACCGCCTATAGACTCTATAGGCACACCCCTTTGGCTCTTATGCATGCTGACAGACTAAC
AGACTGTTCCTTTCCTGGGTCTTTTCTGCAGGCACCGTCGACTTAACAATGTACCCATACGATGTTCCGG
ATTACGCTAGCCTCCCAGATCTCGACCCATTTTGCATTCTCAGCATGGTGAGACACAAGGATGGTGGCTA
CTCTGAAGACAAGGATGGGAAGACATGTCCCCGAGACTCTGGCTATGACAGCCTCTCCAACAGGCTCAGC
ATTCTGGACCGGCTCCTGCATACCCATCCCATATGGCTGCAGCTGAGTCTGAGTGAGGAGGAGGCAGCAG
AGGTCCTGCAGGCCCAGCCTCCAGGGATCTTTTTGGTTCGGAAATCCTCCAAAATGCAGAAGAAAGTCCT
CTCCCTTCGCCTGCCCTGTGAATTTGGAGCACCTCTCAAAGAGTTTACTATAAAGGAAAGCACCTACACC
TTTTCCCTGGAAGGCTCAGGAATCAGCTTTGCAGATTTATTCCGGCTTATTGCCTTCTACTGCATCAGCA
GGGACGTTTTGCCATTCACCTTGAAGCTGCCTTATGCCATTTCAACAGCCAAGACGGAGTCTCAGCTTGA
AGAACTAGCCCAGCTGGGACTAAATTTTTGGAGCTCCTCAGCAGACAACAAACCCCCGAACTCCCCACCT
CCCCATAGGCCTCTTCCCTCAGCCGGCATCTGCCCTGCCTCCTTGCGTCAGCTCTGCCTTATAAATGGAG
TGCATTCTATAAAAACCAGGACGCCTTCGGAGCTGGAGTGCAGCCAGACCAACGGAGCCTTGTGTTTTAT
TAATCCTCTTTTCTTGAAAGTGCACAGCCAGGACCTCAGCACAGGCCCAAAGCGGCCCAGCACAAGGACT
CCCAACGCGAATGGCACCGAGAGACCTCGGTCCCCCCCACCCAGGCCCCCGCCACCCGCTATTAATAGTC
TGCACACAAGCCCTGGGCTATCCAGGACTGAACCCCAGACGAGCATGCCAGAAACAGTCAACCATAGCAA
ACATGGGAACGTAGCTCTGCTTGGAACAAAACCAACTCCCATCCCTCCACCCCGGCTGAAGAAGCAGGCT
TCTTTTTTGGAAGCAGAAAGCAGCGCCAAGACCTTGACTGCCCGCCGGCCCAGCCGGAGCTCGGAGCCGG
AGCCCGAGCTAGAGCTGGAGTTAGAGATGGGCACAGCTGGGCACGCAGGTGGAGCCCCGCCTAGGGACGC
CCCCGGGGATTGCACAAGGGCGCCGCCGCCCGGCTCTGAATCACAACCACCACCGTGCCATGGAGCCAGG
CAGAGGCTGAGCGACATGAGCCTTTCCACTTCCTCCTCCGACTCGCTGGAGTTCGACCGGAGCATGCCTC
TGTATGGGTACGAGGCCGACACCACCAGCAGCCTGGAGGACTACGAAGGGGAGAGTGACCAAGAGACCAT
GGCACCTCCCATCAAGTCCAAAAAGAAGAGGAACAGCTCTTTTGTGCTGCCCAAGCTTAGAACCACCAAC
CGAACTATCCCCTCCGTTGACGACTTTCAGAATTACCTCCGAGTTGCCTTCCAAGAGGTCAACAGCGGAT
GCACTGGGAAGACCCTCCTTGTGAGACCGTACATCACCACAGAGGATGTGTGTCAGCTCTGTGCTGAGAA
GTTTAAGGTGGAGGACCCTGAAGAGTACAGCCTGTTTCTCTTTGTTGATGAGACATGGCAACAACTGGCA
GAGGACACTTATCCTCAGAAGATCAAGGCTGAACTGCACAGCCGGCCTCAGCCCCACATCTTCCACTTTG
TCTACAAACGAATCAAGAGTGATCCTTACGGGGTGATTTTCCAGAATGGAGAAGACCTCACTCCCTCATA
GGCGGCCGCGACTCTAGATCATAATCAGCCATACCACATTTGTAGAGGTTTTACTTGCTTTAAAAAACCT
CCCACACCTCCCCCTGAACCTGAAACATAAAATGAATGCAATTGTTGTTGTTAACTTGTTTATTGCAGCT
TATAATGGTTACAAATAAAGCAATAGCATCACAAATTTCACAAATAAAGCATTTTTTTCACTGCATTCTA
GTTGTGGTTTGTCCAAACTCATCAATGTATCTTAAGGCGTAAATTGTAAGCGTTAATATTTTGTTAAAAT
TCGCGTTAAATTTTTGTTAAATCAGCTCATTTTTTAACCAATAGGCCGAAATCGGCAAAATCCCTTATAA
ATCAAAAGAATAGACCGAGATAGGGT
[37 nt withheld, positions 3037-3073]
AAAGAACGTGGACTCCAACGTCAAAGG
[49 nt withheld, positions 3101-3149]
T
[91 nt withheld, positions 3151-3241]
G
[124 nt withheld, positions 3243-3366]
CAGGTGGCACTTTTCGGGGAAATGTGCGCGGAACCCCTATTTGTTTATTTTTCTAAATACATTCAAATAT
GTATCCGCTCATGAGACAATAACCCTGATAAATGCTTCAATAATATTGAAAAAGGAAGAGTCCTGAGGCG
GAAAGAACCAGCTGTGGAATGTGTGTCAGTTAGGGTGTGGAAAGTCCCCAGGCTCCCCAGCAGGCAGAAG
TATGCAAAGCATGCATCTCAATTAGTCAGCAACCAGGTGTGGAAAGTCCCCAGGCTCCCCAGCAGGCAGA
AGTATGCAAAGCATGCATCTCAATTAGTCAGCAACCATAGTCCCGCCCCTAACTCCGCCCATCCCGCCCC
TAACTCCGCCCAGTTCCGCCCATTCTCCGCCCCATGGCTGACTAATTTTTTTTATTTATGCAGAGGCCGA
GGCCGCCTCGGCCTCTGAGCTATTCCAGAAGTAGTGAGGAGGCTTTTTTGGAGGCCTAGGCTTTTGCAAA
GATCGATCAAGAGACAGGATGAGGATCGTTTCGCATGATTGAACAAGATGGATTGCACGCAGGTTCTCCG
GCCGCTTGGGTGGAGAGGCTATTCGGCTATGACTGGGCACAACAGACAATCGGCTGCTCTGATGCCGCCG
TGTTCCGGCTGTCAGCGCAGGGGCGCCCGGTTCTTTTTGTCAAGACCGACCTGTCCGGTGCCCTGAATGA
ACTGCAAGACGAGGCAGCGCGGCTATCGTGGCTGGCCACGACGGGCGTTCCTTGCGCAGCTGTGCTCGAC
GTTGTCACTGAAGCGGGAAGGGACTGGCTGCTATTGGGCGAAGTGCCGGGGCAGGATCTCCTGTCATCTC
ACCTTGCTCCTGCCGAGAAAGTATCCATCATGGCTGATGCAATGCGGCGGCTGCATACGCTTGATCCGGC
TACCTGCCCATTCGACCACCAAGCGAAACATCGCATCGAGCGAGCACGTACTCGGATGGAAGCCGGTCTT
GTCGATCAGGATGATCTGGACGAAGAGCATCAGGGGCTCGCGCCAGCCGAACTGTTCGCCAGGCTCAAGG
CGAGCATGCCCGACGGCGAGGATCTCGTCGTGACCCATGGCGATGCCTGCTTGCCGAATATCATGGTGGA
AAATGGCCGCTTTTCTGGATTCATCGACTGTGGCCGGCTGGGTGTGGCGGACCGCTATCAGGACATAGCG
TTGGCTACCCGTGATATTGCTGAAGAGCTTGGCGGCGAATGGGCTGACCGCTTCCTCGTGCTTTACGGTA
TCGCCGCTCCCGATTCGCAGCGCATCGCCTTCTATCGCCTTCTTGACGAGTTCTTCTGAGCGGGACTCTG
GGGTTCGAAATGACCGACCAAGCGACGCCCAACCTGCCATCACGAGATTTCGATTCCACCGCCGCCTTCT
ATGAAAGGTTGGGCTTCGGAATCGTTTTCCGGGACGCCGGCTGGATGATCCTCCAGCGCGGGGATCTCAT
GCTGGAGTTCTTCGCCCACCCTAGGGGGAGGCTAACTGAAACACGGAAGGAGACAATACCGGAAGGAACC
CGCGCTATGACGGCAATAAAAAGACAGAATAAAACGCACGGTGTTGGGTCGTTTGTTCATAAACGCGGGG
TTCGGTCCCAGGGCTGGCACTCTGTCGATACCCCACCGAGACCCCATTGGGGCCAATACGCCCGCGTTTC
TTCCTTTTCCCCACCCCACCCCCCAAGTTCGGGTGAAGGCCCAGGGCTCGCAGCCAACGTCGGGGCGGCA
GGCCCTGCCATAGCCTCAGGTTACTCATATATACTTTAGATTGATTTAAAACTTCATTTTTAATTTAAAA
GGATCTAGGTGAAGATCCTTTTTGATAATCTCATGACCAAAATCCCTTAACGTGAGTTTTCGTTCCACTG
AGCGTCAGACCCCGTAGAAAAGATCAAAGGATCTTCTTGAGATCCTTTTTTTCTGCGCGTAATCTGCTGC
TTGCAAACAAAAAAACCACCGCTACCAGCGGTGGTTTGTTTGCCGGATCAAGAGCTACCAACTCTTTTTC
CGAAGGTAACTGGCTTCAGCAGAGCGCAGATACCAAATACTGTTCTTCTAGTGTAGCCGTAGTTAGGCCA
CCACTTCAAGAACTCTGTAGCACCGCCTACATACCTCGCTCTGCTAATCCTGTTACCAGTGGCTGCTGCC
AGTGGCGATAAGTCGTGTCTTACCGGGTTGGACTCAAGACGATAGTTACCGGATAAGGCGCAGCGGTCGG
GCTGAACGGGGGGTTCGTGCACACAGCCCAGCTTGGAGCGAACGACCTACACCGAACTGAGATACCTACA
GCGTGAGCTATGAGAAAGCGCCACGCTTCCCGAAGGGAGAAAGGCGGACAGGTATCCGGTAAGCGGCAGG
GTCGGAACAGGAGAGCGCACGAGGGAGCTTCCAGGGGGAAACGCCTGGTATCTTTATAGTCCTGTCGGGT
TTCGCCACCTCTGACTTGAGCGTCGATTTTTGTGATGCTCGTCAGGGGGGCGGAGCCTATGGAAAAACGC
CAGCAACGCGGCCTTTTTACGGTTCCTGGCCTTTTGC
